Addgene plasmid #155725: METTL3
Purpose: For use in RBP tethering screen
Depositing lab: Eugene Yeo. Depositing organization: University of California, San Diego (UCSD). Publication: Large-scale tethered function assays identify factors that regulate mRNA stability and translation. Luo EC, Nathanson JL, Tan FE, Schwartz JL, Schmok JC, Shankar A, Markmiller S, Yee BA, Sathe S, Pratt GA, Scaletta DB, Ha Y, Hill DE, Aigner S, Yeo GW. Nat Struct Mol Biol. 2020 Oct;27(10):989-1000. doi: 10.1038/s41594-020-0477-6. Epub 2020 Aug 17. PubMed 32807991.
Backbone
  Vector backbone: E2.pEF5-DEST-FL-V5-MCP
  Backbone size w/o insert (bp): 7357
  Vector type: Mammalian Expression
Growth in bacteria
  Bacterial resistance: Ampicillin, 100 μg/mL
  Growth temperature: 37°C
  Growth strain: DH5alpha
  Copy number: High Copy
Gene/Insert
  Gene/Insert name: METTL3 (alt name: Accession: BC052244)
  Species: H. sapiens (human)
  Insert size (bp): 1743
  Mutation: H330Q compared to BC052244, no mutations compared to ABZ92354.1
  GenBank ID: ABZ92354.1
  Entrez Gene: METTL3 (a.k.a. IME4, M6A, MT-A70, Spo8, hMETTL3)
  Promoter: EF-1a
  Tag / fusion protein: V5-MCP (C terminal on backbone)
  Cloning method: Gateway Cloning
  Sequencing primers: 5′ TAATACGACTCACTATAGGG; 3′ gctcgagtctagagggc
Resource information
  A portion of this plasmid was derived from a plasmid made by: DNASU Plasmid Repository Center for Personalized Diagnostics Biodesign Institute
Terms and licenses: Academic/Nonprofit Terms; Industry Terms: Not Available to Industry
How to cite: METTL3 was a gift from Eugene Yeo (Addgene plasmid # 155725 ; http://n2t.net/addgene:155725 ; RRID:Addgene_155725)
