[The description below was written by a language model from this plasmid's Addgene catalogue record and pLannotate feature annotations shown in this document.]
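Description:
METTL3 is a mammalian expression plasmid built by Gateway recombination into the E2.pEF5-DEST-FL-V5-MCP destination backbone. It is propagated in E. coli as a high-copy plasmid through a ColE1/pUC-type origin with ampicillin selection (AmpR under its own bla promoter). The sequenced record is about 8.1 kb and also shows remnants of other backbone elements, including f1 ori, lac promoter/operator and SV40 fragments.

The payload is the human METTL3 open reading frame (about 1.7 kb), which encodes the catalytic subunit of the METTL3–METTL14 N6-adenosine RNA methyltransferase complex. The clone carries H330Q relative to the BC052244 reference but matches a second deposited protein record exactly. The ORF sits between attB1 and attB2 sites downstream of the strong constitutive EF-1α promoter. A T7 promoter just upstream also serves as a sequencing priming site. The ORF is recorded as fused at its C terminus to a backbone-encoded V5 epitope tag followed by the bacteriophage MS2 coat protein (MCP), and the transcript ends at a bGH polyadenylation signal.

Downstream lies an FRT site directly followed by a hygromycin resistance coding sequence and an SV40 poly(A) signal. No full promoter is annotated in front of HygR, an arrangement typical of Flp-mediated integration vectors, in which hygromycin resistance is activated only after recombination into a genomic FRT landing site; the record itself does not state this use.

The stated purpose is an RNA-binding protein tethering screen. MCP binds MS2 stem-loops placed in a reporter mRNA, so the fused METTL3 is recruited artificially to that transcript, and its effect on mRNA stability or translation can be measured. The V5 tag allows detection of the fusion protein.
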