Features (pLannotate 1.2.2; 24 found; start..end, strand, type, name):
      1..1179    +  promoter       EF-1α promoter: strong constitutive promoter for human elongation factor EF-1α
   1196..1214    +  promoter       T7 promoter: promoter for bacteriophage T7 RNA polymerase
   1293..1317    +  protein_bind   attB1: mutant version of attB; recombination site for the Gateway® BP reaction BP Clonase™
   1323..3062    +  CDS            METTL3: MTA70_HUMAN - Also known as MTA70. Experimental evidence at protein level: Swiss-Prot protein existence level 1. The METTL3-METTL14 heterodimer forms a N6-methyltransferase complex that methylates adenosine residues at the N(6) position of some RNAs and regulates various processes such as the circadian clock, differentiation of embryonic and hematopoietic stem cells, cortical neurogenesis, response to DNA damage, differentiation of T-cells and primary miRNA processing (PubMed:22575960, PubMed:24284625, PubMed:25719671, PubMed:25799998, PubMed:26321680, PubMed:26593424, PubMed:27627798, PubMed:
   3067..3091    -  protein_bind   attB2: mutant version of attB; recombination site for the Gateway® BP reaction BP Clonase™
   3216..3257    +  CDS            V5 tag: epitope tag from simian virus 5
   3270..3656    +  CDS            MS2: bacteriophage MS2 coat protein binds to a specific stem-loop structure in the viral RNA (Peabody, 1993)
   3718..3942    +  polyA_signal   bGH poly(A) signal: bovine growth hormone polyadenylation signal
   3946..3967    +  promoter       SV40 promoter (fragment): SV40 enhancer and early promoter
   3988..4221    +  rep_origin     f1 ori (fragment) (sequence partly withheld): f1 bacteriophage origin of replication; arrow indicates direction of (+) strand synthesis
   4226..4273    +  protein_bind   FRT: FLP-mediated recombination occurs in the 8-bp core sequence TCTAGAAA (Turan and Bode, 2011). FLP recombinase from the Saccharomyces cerevisiae 2μ plasmid
   4281..5303    +  CDS            HygR: aminoglycoside phosphotransferase from E. coli; aph(4)-Ia; confers resistance to hygromycin
   5313..5438    +  CDS            ble (fragment): BLE_KLEPN - Experimental evidence at protein level: Swiss-Prot protein existence level 1. Binding protein with a strong affinity to the bleomycin family of antibiotics. Binds to CL990; an antimitotic-antibiotic compound. From Klebsiella pneumoniae.
   5433..5554    +  polyA_signal   SV40 poly(A) signal: SV40 polyadenylation signal
   5627..5643    -  protein_bind   lac operator: The lac repressor binds to the lac operator to inhibit transcription in E. coli. This inhibition can be relieved by adding lactose or isopropyl-β-D-thiogalactopyranoside (IPTG). lac repressor encoded by lacI
   5651..5681    -  promoter       lac promoter: promoter for the E. coli lac operon
   5696..5717    -  protein_bind   CAP binding site: CAP binding activates transcription in the presence of cAMP. E. coli catabolite activator protein
   5730..5822    -  CDS            lacI (fragment): lac repressor; lacI; The lac repressor binds to the lac operator to inhibit transcription in E. coli. This inhibition can be relieved by adding lactose or isopropyl-β-D-thiogalactopyranoside (IPTG).
   6005..6593    -  rep_origin     ori: high-copy-number ColE1/pMB1/pBR322/pUC origin of replication
   6764..7624    -  CDS            AmpR: β-lactamase; bla; confers resistance to ampicillin, carbenicillin, and related antibiotics
   7625..7729    -  promoter       AmpR promoter: bla
   7788..7840    -  misc_feature   bom (fragment): basis of mobility region from pBR322
   7995..8013    +  enhancer       CMV enhancer (fragment): human cytomegalovirus immediate early enhancer
   8038..8104    +  CDS            small t antigen (fragment): SV40 (simian virus 40) small t antigen
>Addgene plasmid #155725 | METTL3 | addgene full sequence | sequence record 376935 | Addgene NGS Result
GGCTCCGGTGCCCGTCAGTGGGCAGAGCGCACATCGCCCACAGTCCCCGAGAAGTTGGGGGGAGGGGTCG
GCAATTGAACCGGTGCCTAGAGAAGGTGGCGCGGGGTAAACTGGGAAAGTGATGTCGTGTACTGGCTCCG
CCTTTTTCCCGAGGGTGGGGGAGAACCGTATATAAGTGCAGTAGTCGCCGTGAACGTTCTTTTTCGCAAC
GGGTTTGCCGCCAGAACACAGGTAAGTGCCGTGTGTGGTTCCCGCGGGCCTGGCCTCTTTACGGGTTATG
GCCCTTGCGTGCCTTGAATTACTTCCACCTGGCTGCAGTACGTGATTCTTGATCCCGAGCTTCGGGTTGG
AAGTGGGTGGGAGAGTTCGAGGCCTTGCGCTTAAGGAGCCCCTTCGCCTCGTGCTTGAGTTGAGGCCTGG
CCTGGGCGCTGGGGCCGCCGCGTGCGAATCTGGTGGCACCTTCGCGCCTGTCTCGCTGCTTTCGATAAGT
CTCTAGCCATTTAAAATTTTTGATGACCTGCTGCGACGCTTTTTTTCTGGCAAGATAGTCTTGTAAATGC
GGGCCAAGATCTGCACACTGGTATTTCGGTTTTTGGGGCCGCGGGCGGCGACGGGGCCCGTGCGTCCCAG
CGCACATGTTCGGCGAGGCGGGGCCTGCGAGCGCGGCCACCGAGAATCGGACGGGGGTAGTCTCAAGCTG
GCCGGCCTGCTCTGGTGCCTGGCCTCGCGCCGCCGTGTATCGCCCCGCCCTGGGCGGCAAGGCTGGCCCG
GTCGGCACCAGTTGCGTGAGCGGAAAGATGGCCGCTTCCCGGCCCTGCTGCAGGGAGCTCAAAATGGAGG
ACGCGGCGCTCGGGAGAGCGGGCGGGTGAGTCACCCACACAAAGGAAAAGGGCCTTTCCGTCCTCAGCCG
TCGCTTCATGTGACTCCACGGAGTACCGGGCGCCGTCCAGGCACCTCGATTAGTTCTCGAGCTTTTGGAG
TACGTCGTCTTTAGGTTGGGGGGAGGGGTTTTATGCGATGGAGTTTCCCCACACTGAGTGGGTGGAGACT
GAAGTTAGGCCAGCTTGGCACTTGATGTAATTCTCCTTGGAATTTGCCCTTTTTGAGTTTGGATCTTGGT
TCATTCTCAAGCCTCAGACAGTGGTTCAAAGTTTTTTTCTTCCATTTCAGGTGTCGTGAGGAATTAGCTT
GGTACTAATACGACTCACTATAGGGAGACCCAAGCTGGCTAGGTAAGCTTGGTACCGAGCTCGGATCCAC
TAGTCCAGTGTGGTGGAATTCTGCAGATATCAACAAGTTTGTACAAAAAAGCAGGCTCCACCATGTCGGA
CACGTGGAGCTCTATCCAGGCCCACAAGAAGCAGCTGGACTCTCTGCGGGAGAGGCTGCAGCGGAGGCGG
AAGCAGGACTCGGGGCACTTGGATCTACGGAATCCAGAGGCAGCATTGTCTCCAACCTTCCGTAGTGACA
GCCCAGTGCCTACTGCACCCACCTCTGGTGGCCCTAAGCCCAGCACAGCTTCAGCAGTTCCTGAATTAGC
TACAGATCCTGAGTTAGAGAAGAAGTTGCTACACCACCTCTCTGATCTGGCCTTAACATTGCCCACTGAT
GCTGTGTCCATCTGTCTTGCCATCTCCACGCCAGATGCTCCTGCCACTCAAGATGGGGTAGAAAGCCTCC
TGCAGAAGTTTGCAGCTCAGGAGTTGATTGAGGTAAAGCGAGGTCTCCTACAAGATGATGCACATCCTAC
TCTTGTAACCTATGCTGACCATTCCAAGCTCTCTGCCATGATGGGTGCTGTGGCAGAAAAGAAGGGCCCT
GGGGAGGTAGCAGGGACTGTCACAGGGCAGAAGCGGCGTGCAGAACAGGACTCGACTACAGTAGCTGCCT
TTGCCAGTTCGTTAGTCTCTGGTCTGAACTCTTCAGCATCGGAACCAGCAAAGGAGCCAGCCAAGAAATC
AAGGAAACATGCTGCCTCAGATGTTGATCTGGAGATAGAGAGCCTTCTGAACCAACAGTCCACTAAGGAA
CAACAGAGCAAGAAGGTCAGTCAGGAGATCCTAGAGCTATTAAATACTACAACAGCCAAGGAACAATCCA
TTGTTGAAAAATTTCGCTCTCGAGGTCGGGCCCAAGTGCAAGAATTCTGTGACTATGGAACCAAGGAGGA
GTGCATGAAAGCCAGTGATGCTGATCGACCCTGTCGCAAGCTGCACTTCAGACGAATTATCAATAAACAC
ACTGATGAGTCTTTAGGTGACTGCTCTTTCCTTAATACATGTTTCCACATGGATACCTGCAAGTATGTTC
AATATGAAATTGATGCTTGCATGGATTCTGAGGCCCCTGGCAGCAAAGACCACACGCCAAGCCAGGAGCT
TGCTCTTACACAGAGTGTCGGAGGTGATTCCAGTGCAGACCGACTCTTCCCACCTCAGTGGATCTGTTGT
GATATCCGCTACCTGGACGTCAGTATCTTGGGCAAGTTTGCAGTTGTGATGGCTGACCCACCCTGGGATA
TTCACATGGAACTGCCCTATGGGACCCTGACAGATGATGAGATGCGCAGGCTCAACATACCCGTACTACA
GGATGATGGCTTTCTCTTCCTCTGGGTCACAGGCAGGGCCATGGAGTTGGGGAGAGAATGTCTAAACCTC
TGGGGGTATGAACGGGTAGATGAAATTATTTGGGTGAAGACAAATCAACTGCAACGCATCATTCGGACAG
GCCGTACAGGTCACTGGTTGAACCATGGGAAGGAACACTGCTTGGTTGGTGTCAAAGGAAATCCCCAAGG
CTTCAACCAGGGTCTGGATTGTGATGTGATCGTAGCTGAGGTTCGTTCCACCAGTCATAAACCAGATGAA
ATCTATGGCATGATTGAAAGACTATCTCCTGGCACTCGCAAGATTGAGTTATTTGGACGACCACACAATG
TGCAACCCAACTGGATCACCCTTGGAAACCAACTGGATGGGATCCACCTACTAGACCCAGATGTGGTTGC
ACGGTTCAAGCAAAAGTACCCAGATGGTATCATCTCTAAACCTAAGAATTTATTGGACCCAGCTTTCTTG
TACAAAGTGGTTGATATCCAGCACAGTGGCGGCCGCTCGAGTCTAGAGGGCCCGCGGTTCGAAACCAGCG
GAGGCGGCGGAAGCGGGGGAGGAGGCAGCGGCGGAGGCGGCAGCGGGGGCGGCGGAAGCGCTACCGGTAA
GCCTATCCCTAACCCTCTCCTCGGTCTCGATTCTACGCGTACCGGTATGGCTTCTAACTTTACTCAGTTC
GTTCTCGTCGACAATGGCGGAACTGGCGACGTGACTGTCGCCCCAAGCAACTTCGCTAACGGGGTCGCTG
AATGGATCAGCTCTAACTCGCGATCACAGGCTTACAAAGTAACCTGTAGCGTTCGTCAGAGCTCTGCGCA
GAATCGCAAATACACCATCAAAGTCGAGGTGCCTAAAGTGGCAACCCAGACTGTTGGTGGTGAAGAGCTT
CCTGTAGCCGGATGGAGATCTTACTTAAATATGGAACTAACCATTCCAATTTTCGCCACGAATTCCGACT
GCGAGCTTATTGTTAAGGCAATGCAAGGTCTCCTAAAAGATGGAAACCCGATTCCCTCGGCCATCGCGGC
CAACTCCGGCATCTACGGAGGTGGAGGTGGATCTCGTACGGGTTAGTAATGAGTTTAAACCCGCTGATCA
GCCTCGACTGTGCCTTCTAGTTGCCAGCCATCTGTTGTTTGCCCCTCCCCCGTGCCTTCCTTGACCCTGG
AAGGTGCCACTCCCACTGTCCTTTCCTAATAAAATGAGGAAATTGCATCGCATTGTCTGAGTAGGTGTCA
TTCTATTCTGGGGGGTGGGGTGGGGCAGGACAGCAAGGGGGAGGATTGGGAAGACAATAGCAGGCATGCT
GGGGATGCGGTGGGCTCTATGGCTTCTGAGGCGGAAAGAACCAGCTGGGGCTCTAGGGGGTATCCCC
[124 nt withheld, positions 3988-4111]
C
[91 nt withheld, positions 4113-4203]
AGGGTGATGGTTCACGTACCTAGAAGTTCCTATTCCGAAGTTCCTATTCTCTAGAAAGTATAGGAACTTC
CTTGGCCAAAAAGCCTGAACTCACCGCGACGTCTGTCGAGAAGTTTCTGATCGAAAAGTTCGACAGCGTC
TCCGACCTGATGCAGCTCTCGGAGGGCGAAGAATCTCGTGCTTTCAGCTTCGATGTAGGAGGGCGTGGAT
ATGTCCTGCGGGTAAATAGCTGCGCCGATGGTTTCTACAAAGATCGTTATGTTTATCGGCACTTTGCATC
GGCCGCGCTCCCGATTCCGGAAGTGCTTGACATTGGGGAATTCAGCGAGAGCCTGACCTATTGCATCTCC
CGCCGTGCACAGGGTGTCACGTTGCAAGACCTGCCTGAAACCGAACTGCCCGCTGTTCTGCAGCCGGTCG
CGGAGGCCATGGATGCGATCGCTGCGGCCGATCTTAGCCAGACGAGCGGGTTCGGCCCATTCGGACCGCA
AGGAATCGGTCAATACACTACATGGCGTGATTTCATATGCGCGATTGCTGATCCCCATGTGTATCACTGG
CAAACTGTGATGGACGACACCGTCAGTGCGTCCGTCGCGCAGGCTCTCGATGAGCTGATGCTTTGGGCCG
AGGACTGCCCCGAAGTCCGGCACCTCGTGCACGCGGATTTCGGCTCCAACAATGTCCTGACGGACAATGG
CCGCATAACAGCGGTCATTGACTGGAGCGAGGCGATGTTCGGGGATTCCCAATACGAGGTCGCCAACATC
TTCTTCTGGAGGCCGTGGTTGGCTTGTATGGAGCAGCAGACGCGCTACTTCGAGCGGAGGCATCCGGAGC
TTGCAGGATCGCCGCGGCTCCGGGCGTATATGCTCCGCATTGGTCTTGACCAACTCTATCAGAGCTTGGT
TGACGGCAATTTCGATGATGCAGCTTGGGCGCAGGGTCGATGCGACGCAATCGTCCGATCCGGAGCCGGG
ACTGTCGGGCGTACACAAATCGCCCGCAGAAGCGCGGCCGTCTGGACCGATGGCTGTGTAGAAGTACTCG
CCGATAGTGGAAACCGACGCCCCAGCACTCGTCCGAGGGCAAAGGAATAGCACGTACTACGAGATTTCGA
TTCCACCGCCGCCTTCTATGAAAGGTTGGGCTTCGGAATCGTTTTCCGGGACGCCGGCTGGATGATCCTC
CAGCGCGGGGATCTCATGCTGGAGTTCTTCGCCCACCCCAACTTGTTTATTGCAGCTTATAATGGTTACA
AATAAAGCAATAGCATCACAAATTTCACAAATAAAGCATTTTTTTCACTGCATTCTAGTTGTGGTTTGTC
CAAACTCATCAATGTATCTTATCATGTCTGTATACCGTCGACCTCTAGCTAGAGCTTGGCGTAATCATGG
TCATAGCTGTTTCCTGTGTGAAATTGTTATCCGCTCACAATTCCACACAACATACGAGCCGGAAGCATAA
AGTGTAAAGCCTGGGGTGCCTAATGAGTGAGCTAACTCACATTAATTGCGTTGCGCTCACTGCCCGCTTT
CCAGTCGGGAAACCTGTCGTGCCAGCTGCATTAATGAATCGGCCAACGCGCGGGGAGAGGCGGTTTGCGT
ATTGGGCGCTCTTCCGCTTCCTCGCTCACTGACTCGCTGCGCTCGGTCGTTCGGCTGCGGCGAGCGGTAT
CAGCTCACTCAAAGGCGGTAATACGGTTATCCACAGAATCAGGGGATAACGCAGGAAAGAACATGTGAGC
AAAAGGCCAGCAAAAGGCCAGGAACCGTAAAAAGGCCGCGTTGCTGGCGTTTTTCCATAGGCTCCGCCCC
CCTGACGAGCATCACAAAAATCGACGCTCAAGTCAGAGGTGGCGAAACCCGACAGGACTATAAAGATACC
AGGCGTTTCCCCCTGGAAGCTCCCTCGTGCGCTCTCCTGTTCCGACCCTGCCGCTTACCGGATACCTGTC
CGCCTTTCTCCCTTCGGGAAGCGTGGCGCTTTCTCATAGCTCACGCTGTAGGTATCTCAGTTCGGTGTAG
GTCGTTCGCTCCAAGCTGGGCTGTGTGCACGAACCCCCCGTTCAGCCCGACCGCTGCGCCTTATCCGGTA
ACTATCGTCTTGAGTCCAACCCGGTAAGACACGACTTATCGCCACTGGCAGCAGCCACTGGTAACAGGAT
TAGCAGAGCGAGGTATGTAGGCGGTGCTACAGAGTTCTTGAAGTGGTGGCCTAACTACGGCTACACTAGA
AGAACAGTATTTGGTATCTGCGCTCTGCTGAAGCCAGTTACCTTCGGAAAAAGAGTTGGTAGCTCTTGAT
CCGGCAAACAAACCACCGCTGGTAGCGGTGGTTTTTTTGTTTGCAAGCAGCAGATTACGCGCAGAAAAAA
AGGATCTCAAGAAGATCCTTTGATCTTTTCTACGGGGTCTGACGCTCAGTGGAACGAAAACTCACGTTAA
GGGATTTTGGTCATGAGATTATCAAAAAGGATCTTCACCTAGATCCTTTTAAATTAAAAATGAAGTTTTA
AATCAATCTAAAGTATATATGAGTAAACTTGGTCTGACAGTTACCAATGCTTAATCAGTGAGGCACCTAT
CTCAGCGATCTGTCTATTTCGTTCATCCATAGTTGCCTGACTCCCCGTCGTGTAGATAACTACGATACGG
GAGGGCTTACCATCTGGCCCCAGTGCTGCAATGATACCGCGAGACCCACGCTCACCGGCTCCAGATTTAT
CAGCAATAAACCAGCCAGCCGGAAGGGCCGAGCGCAGAAGTGGTCCTGCAACTTTATCCGCCTCCATCCA
GTCTATTAATTGTTGCCGGGAAGCTAGAGTAAGTAGTTCGCCAGTTAATAGTTTGCGCAACGTTGTTGCC
ATTGCTACAGGCATCGTGGTGTCACGCTCGTCGTTTGGTATGGCTTCATTCAGCTCCGGTTCCCAACGAT
CAAGGCGAGTTACATGATCCCCCATGTTGTGCAAAAAAGCGGTTAGCTCCTTCGGTCCTCCGATCGTTGT
CAGAAGTAAGTTGGCCGCAGTGTTATCACTCATGGTTATGGCAGCACTGCATAATTCTCTTACTGTCATG
CCATCCGTAAGATGCTTTTCTGTGACTGGTGAGTACTCAACCAAGTCATTCTGAGAATAGTGTATGCGGC
GACCGAGTTGCTCTTGCCCGGCGTCAATACGGGATAATACCGCGCCACATAGCAGAACTTTAAAAGTGCT
CATCATTGGAAAACGTTCTTCGGGGCGAAAACTCTCAAGGATCTTACCGCTGTTGAGATCCAGTTCGATG
TAACCCACTCGTGCACCCAACTGATCTTCAGCATCTTTTACTTTCACCAGCGTTTCTGGGTGAGCAAAAA
CAGGAAGGCAAAATGCCGCAAAAAAGGGAATAAGGGCGACACGGAAATGTTGAATACTCATACTCTTCCT
TTTTCAATATTATTGAAGCATTTATCAGGGTTATTGTCTCATGAGCGGATACATATTTGAATGTATTTAG
AAAAATAAACAAATAGGGGTTCCGCGCACATTTCCCCGAAAAGTGCCACCTGACGTCGACGGATCGGGAG
ATCTCCCGATCCCCTATGGTGCACTCTCAGTACAATCTGCTCTGATGCCGCATAGTTAAGCCAGTATCTG
CTCCCTGCTTGTGTGTTGGAGGTCGCTGAGTAGTGCGCGAGCAAAATTTAAGCTACAACAAGGCAAGGCT
TGACCGACAATTGCATGAAGAATCTGCTTAGGGTTAGGCGTTTTGCGCTGCTTCGCGATGTACGGGCCAG
ATATACGCGTTGACATTGATTATTGACTAGGCTTTTGCAAAAAGCTTTGCAAAGATGGATAAAGTTTTAA
ACAGAGAGGAATCTTTGCAGCTAATGGACCTTCTAGGTCTTGAAAGGAGTGGGAATT
