>Addgene plasmid #155725 | METTL3 | depositor partial sequence | sequence record 301129 | Insert Sequence
ATGTCGGACACGTGGAGCTCTATCCAGGCCCACAAGAAGCAGCTGGACTCTCTGCGGGAGAGGCTGCAGC
GGAGGCGGAAGCAGGACTCGGGGCACTTGGATCTACGGAATCCAGAGGCAGCATTGTCTCCAACCTTCCG
TAGTGACAGCCCAGTGCCTACTGCACCCACCTCTGGTGGCCCTAAGCCCAGCACAGCTTCAGCAGTTCCT
GAATTAGCTACAGATCCTGAGTTAGAGAAGAAGTTGCTACACCACCTCTCTGATCTGGCCTTAACATTGC
CCACTGATGCTGTGTCCATCTGTCTTGCCATCTCCACGCCAGATGCTCCTGCCACTCAAGATGGGGTAGA
AAGCCTCCTGCAGAAGTTTGCAGCTCAGGAGTTGATTGAGGTAAAGCGAGGTCTCCTACAAGATGATGCA
CATCCTACTCTTGTAACCTATGCTGACCATTCCAAGCTCTCTGCCATGATGGGTGCTGTGGCAGAAAAGA
AGGGCCCTGGGGAGGTAGCAGGGACTGTCACAGGGCAGAAGCGGCGTGCAGAACAGGACTCGACTACAGT
AGCTGCCTTTGCCAGTTCGTTAGTCTCTGGTCTGAACTCTTCAGCATCGGAACCAGCAAAGGAGCCAGCC
AAGAAATCAAGGAAACATGCTGCCTCAGATGTTGATCTGGAGATAGAGAGCCTTCTGAACCAACAGTCCA
CTAAGGAACAACAGAGCAAGAAGGTCAGTCAGGAGATCCTAGAGCTATTAAATACTACAACAGCCAAGGA
ACAATCCATTGTTGAAAAATTTCGCTCTCGAGGTCGGGCCCAAGTGCAAGAATTCTGTGACTATGGAACC
AAGGAGGAGTGCATGAAAGCCAGTGATGCTGATCGACCCTGTCGCAAGCTGCACTTCAGACGAATTATCA
ATAAACACACTGATGAGTCTTTAGGTGACTGCTCTTTCCTTAATACATGTTTCCACATGGATACCTGCAA
GTATGTTCACTATGAAATTGATGCTTGCATGGATTCTGAGGCCCCTGGCAGCAAAGACCACACGCCAAGC
CAGGAGCTTGCTCTTACACAGAGTGTCGGAGGTGATTCCAGTGCAGACCGACTCTTCCCACCTCAGTGGA
TCTGTTGTGATATCCGCTACCTGGACGTCAGTATCTTGGGCAAGTTTGCAGTTGTGATGGCTGACCCACC
CTGGGATATTCACATGGAACTGCCCTATGGGACCCTGACAGATGATGAGATGCGCAGGCTCAACATACCC
GTACTACAGGATGATGGCTTTCTCTTCCTCTGGGTCACAGGCAGGGCCATGGAGTTGGGGAGAGAATGTC
TAAACCTCTGGGGGTATGAACGGGTAGATGAAATTATTTGGGTGAAGACAAATCAACTGCAACGCATCAT
TCGGACAGGCCGTACAGGTCACTGGTTGAACCATGGGAAGGAACACTGCTTGGTTGGTGTCAAAGGAAAT
CCCCAAGGCTTCAACCAGGGTCTGGATTGTGATGTGATCGTAGCTGAGGTTCGTTCCACCAGTCATAAAC
CAGATGAAATCTATGGCATGATTGAAAGACTATCTCCTGGCACTCGCAAGATTGAGTTATTTGGACGACC
ACACAATGTGCAACCCAACTGGATCACCCTTGGAAACCAACTGGATGGGATCCACCTACTAGACCCAGAT
GTGGTTGCACGGTTCAAGCAAAAGTACCCAGATGGTATCATCTCTAAACCTAAGAATTTATAG
